>Addgene plasmid #160871 | pKI-cjOCT4-Cyan-pac | addgene full sequence | sequence record 315972 | Addgene NGS Result
ACTCTGTACATCCACAAACAGACGATAACGGCTCTCTCTTTTATAGGTGTAAACCTTAAACTGCCGTACG
TATAGGCTGCGCAACTGTTGGGAAGGGCGATCGGTGCGGGCCTCTTCGCTATTACGCCAGCTGGCGAAAG
GGGGATGTGCTGCAAGGCGATTAAGTTGGGTAACGCCAGGGTTTTCCCAGTCACGACGTTGTAAAACGAC
GGCCAGTGAATTGTAATACGACTCACTATAGGGCGAATTGGGCCCTCTAGATGCATGCTCGAGCGGCCGC
CAGTGTGATGGATATCTGCAGAATTCGCCCTTAGAGGTGGGAAGTCTGGATCTTGGAGTCAACAGGGGCC
TGCGTGTTCCCTCATTTTGCTTCTCTTTTGACTTGCCTCCCCCAGGAAAGGTGTTCAGCCAAACGACCAT
CTGCCGCTTTGAGGCTCTGCAGCTTAGCTTCAAGAACATGTGTAAGCTGCGGCCTTTACTGCAGAAGTGG
GTGGAGGAAGCTGACAACAATGAAAATCTTCAGGAGGTAAGGGTGGGAGGGGGATACACGAGGACCTTCC
CTTTCTTGGCCCAGTTTCCATTGCTTCCATTCCTGGCTTGTGGCTCTCCCTCTTTGGTGCAGTTCTCAGT
GAGATGGAGTAAAATGCCTCCCTTCTGCTTGGAGAAGGTCCAGAGTCAACCTTTCCAGGATCCTGCCTTT
ACACACCACCTGGCTCTGCTGACACATCTAGTCACAGACCCCGGTGACGCTGTTACTCAGCAAGTCCAAA
GCTTGCCCTTGTACCCCCTTCCCACCTGCACAGATATGCAAAGCAGAAACCCTCGTGCAGGCCCGGAAGA
GAAAGCGAACCAGTATCGAGAATCGAGTGAGAGGCAGCCTGGAGAATTTGTTCCTGCAGTGCCCGAAACC
CACACTTCAGCAGATCAGCCACATCGCCCAGCAGCTTGGGCTCGAGAAGGATGTGAGTGGCGAGCCTCTC
CATCTCTTTCCTCTGTCACCACCTCTGCTTTCTCTAGCTCTGGCTCCTCCTCCACTCTAGGGCTGTTGGC
TTTGGGCAGAATGACCCGGTAGGGTCAGGCCCGTCTCTCCGTTCATTGTCTAATGTCACTCTCCTCTGTG
TTGTCCACTCGCAGGTGGTCCGTGTGTGGTTCTGTAACCGGCGCCAGAAGGGCAAGCGATCAAGCAGTGA
CTATGCACAACGAGAGGATTTTGAGGCTGCTGGGTCCCCTTTCTCAGGGGGACCAGTGTCCTTTCCTCTG
GCCCCAGGGCCCCATTTTGGTACCCCAGGCTATGGGAGCCCTCATTTCACTGCACTGTACTCCTCGGTCC
CATTCCCTGAGGGGGAAGCCTTCCCCCCTGTCTCTGTCCCCACTCTGGGCTCTCCCATGCATTCCAACGC
CACGAACTTCTCTCTGTTAAAGCAAGCAGGAGACGTGGAAGAAAACCCCGGTCCTATGGTGAGCAAGGGC
GAGGAGCTGTTCACCGGGGTGGTGCCCATCCTGGTCGAGCTGGACGGCAACGTAAACGGCCACAAGTTCA
GCGTGTCCGGCGAGGGCGAGGGCGATGCCACCTACGGCAAGCTGACCCTGAAGTTCATCTGCACCACCGG
CAAGCTGCCCGTGCCCTGGCCCACCCTCGTGACCACCCTGAGCTGGGGCGTGCAGTGCTTCGCCCGCTAC
CCCGACCACATGAAGCAGCACGACTTCTTCAAGTCCGCCATGCCCGAAGGCTACGTCCAGGAGCGCACCA
TCTTCTTCAAGGACGACGGCAACTACAAGACCCGCGCCGAGGTGAAGTTCGAGGGCGACACCCTGGTGAA
CCGCATCGAGCTGAAGGGCATCGACTTCAAGGAGGACGGCAACATCCTGGGGCACAAGCTGGAGTACAAC
GCCATCCACGGCAACGTCTATATCACCGCCGACAAGCAGAAGAACGGCATCAAGGCCAACTTCGGCCTCA
ACTGCAACATCGAGGACGGCAGCGTGCAGCTCGCCGACCACTACCAGCAGAACACCCCCATCGGCGACGG
CCCCGTGCTGCTGCCCGACAACCACTACCTGAGCACCCAGTCCAAGCTGAGCAAAGACCCCAACGAGAAG
CGCGATCACATGGTCCTGCTGGAGTTCGTGACCGCCGCCGGGATCACTCTCGGCATGGACGAGCTGTACA
AGGTCGACGAGGGCAGAGGAAGTCTTCTAACATGCGGGGACGTGGAGGAAAATCCCGGCCCCATGACCGA
GTACAAGCCCACGGTGCGCCTCGCCACCCGCGACGACGTCCCCAGGGCCGTACGCACCCTCGCCGCCGCG
TTCGCCGACTACCCCGCCACGCGCCACACCGTCGATCCGGACCGCCACATCGAGCGGGTCACCGAGCTGC
AAGAACTCTTCCTCACGCGCGTCGGGCTCGACATCGGCAAGGTGTGGGTCGCGGACGACGGCGCCGCGGT
GGCGGTCTGGACCACGCCGGAGAGCGTCGAAGCGGGGGCGGTGTTCGCCGAGATCGGCCCGCGCATGGCC
GAGTTGAGCGGTTCCCGGCTGGCCGCGCAGCAACAGATGGAAGGCCTCCTGGCGCCGCACCGGCCCAAGG
AGCCCGCGTGGTTCCTGGCCACCGTCGGCGTCTCGCCCGACCACCAGGGCAAGGGTCTGGGCAGCGCCGT
CGTGCTCCCCGGAGTGGAGGCGGCCGAGCGCGCCGGGGTGCCCGCCTTCCTGGAGACCTCCGCGCCCCGC
AACCTCCCCTTCTACGAGCGGCTCGGCTTCACCGTCACCGCCGACGTCGAGGTGCCCGAAGGACCGCGCA
CCTGGTGCATGACCCGCAAGCCCGGTGCCTGAGGTGCCTATCCTAGGAATGGGGGACAGGGAGAGGAGAA
GCTGGGGAAAGAGAACCTGGAGTTTGTGCCAGGGCTTTTAGGATTAAGTTCTTCATTCACTAAGGAAGGG
ATTGGGAACACAAAGGGTGAGGGCAGGGGAGTTTAGGGCAACTGGTTAGAGGGAAGGTGAAATTCAATGA
TGCTCTTGATTTTAATCCCCACATGTATCACTTTTTTCTTAAATAAAGAAGCCTGGGACACAGTAGATAG
ACACATTTATCTTGGTTTGGCCTCCTTTAGTTACTGAGGTGGGGATGGGAATATCCAATGCTCATACCCA
AGTGACCCTAAAACCAAGATGCCATTTAAACTCCTTGAGGTCACACAATGTCAGAGGAAGAGCTAGGATT
GGAGCCAAGTTTATCTGCATAGGATCCCTTTATAGCTAGTTCATGGAAGCCTGTGACATGGGATCTGGAC
ACCACACTTTTGCCCATATTCATCACCATGTAGCTGTTACGGCTCAGAGCTGGCTTTTTGCTTTCCCCAC
CCTACTCTGGAATTCTTAAATGGCTTTATACTTATAATCAAGTCTTATTTCTGTTGTACCTAAATCACCC
CAACTGGAAACTTCTATTAATATTTTGTGCTTTCTTGGTACCAGGGTCTATCTGGTTTCCACTTAAGGTT
TTTGCATACCCTGCCCATAAGTGACTCACCAAATACATAAGGCTTTATTTCTGTACAAATGATGCTTTGA
CAATAGCTTGGCTTGGTGTAAGGCTCACAAAGGAAAAAGGGCGAATTCCAGCACACTGGCGGCCGTTACT
AGTGGATCCGAGCTCGGTACCAAGCTTGATGCATAGCTTGAGTATTCTATAGTGTCACCTAAATAGCTTG
GCGTAATCATGGTCATAGCTGTTTCCTGTGTGAAATTGTTATCCGCTCACAATTCCACACAACATACGAG
CCGGAAGCATAAAGTGTAAAGCCTGGGGTGCCTAATGAGTGAGCTAACTCACATTAATTGCGTTGCGCTC
ACTGCCCGCTTTCCAGTCGGGAAACCTGTCGTGCCAGCTGCATTAATGAATCGGCCAACGCGCGGGGAGA
GGCGGTTTGCGTATTGGGCGCTCTTCCGCTTCCTCGCTCACTGACTCGCTGCGCTCGGTCGTTCGGCTGC
GGCGAGCGGTATCAGCTCACTCAAAGGCGGTAATACGGTTATCCACAGAATCAGGGGATAACGCAGGAAA
GAACATGTGAGCAAAAGGCCAGCAAAAGGCCAGGAACCGTAAAAAGGCCGCGTTGCTGGCGTTTTTCCAT
AGGCTCCGCCCCCCTGACGAGCATCACAAAAATCGACGCTCAAGTCAGAGGTGGCGAAACCCGACAGGAC
TATAAAGATACCAGGCGTTTCCCCCTGGAAGCTCCCTCGTGCGCTCTCCTGTTCCGACCCTGCCGCTTAC
CGGATACCTGTCCGCCTTTCTCCCTTCGGGAAGCGTGGCGCTTTCTCATAGCTCACGCTGTAGGTATCTC
AGTTCGGTGTAGGTCGTTCGCTCCAAGCTGGGCTGTGTGCACGAACCCCCCGTTCAGCCCGACCGCTGCG
CCTTATCCGGTAACTATCGTCTTGAGTCCAACCCGGTAAGACACGACTTATCGCCACTGGCAGCAGCCAC
TGGTAACAGGATTAGCAGAGCGAGGTATGTAGGCGGTGCTACAGAGTTCTTGAAGTGGTGGCCTAACTAC
GGCTACACTAGAAGAACAGTATTTGGTATCTGCGCTCTGCTGAAGCCAGTTACCTTCGGAAAAAGAGTTG
GTAGCTCTTGATCCGGCAAACAAACCACCGCTGGTAGCGGTGGTTTTTTTGTTTGCAAGCAGCAGATTAC
GCGCAGAAAAAAAGGATCTCAAGAAGATCCTTTGATCTTTTCTACGGGGTCTGACGCTCAGTGGAACGAA
AACTCACGTTAAGGGATTTTGGTCATGAGATTATCAAAAAGGATCTTCACCTAGATCCTTTTAAATTAAA
AATGAAGTTTTAGCACGTGTCAGTCCTGCTCCTCGGCCACGAAGTGCACGCAGTTGCCGGCCGGGTCGCG
CAGGGCGAACTCCCGCCCCCACGGCTGCTCGCCGATCTCGGTCATGGCCGGCCCGGAGGCGTCCCGGAAG
TTCGTGGACACGACCTCCGACCACTCGGCGTACAGCTCGTCCAGGCCGCGCACCCACACCCAGGCCAGGG
TGTTGTCCGGCACCACCTGGTCCTGGACCGCGCTGATGAACAGGGTCACGTCGTCCCGGACCACACCGGC
GAAGTCGTCCTCCACGAAGTCCCGGGAGAACCCGAGCCGGTCGGTCCAGAACTCGACCGCTCCGGCGACG
TCGCGCGCGGTGAGCACCGGAACGGCACTGGTCAACTTGGCCATGGTGGCCCTCCTCACGTGCTATTATT
GAAGCATTTATCAGGGTTATTGTCTCATGAGCGGATACATATTTGAATGTATTTAGAAAAATAAACAAAT
AGGGGTTCCGCGCACATTTCCCCGAAAAGTGCCACCTGATGCGGTGTGAAATACCGCACAGATGCGTAAG
GAGAAAATACCGCATCAGGAAATTGTAAGCGTTAATAATTCAGAAGAACTCGTCAAGAAGGCGATAGAAG
GCGATGCGCTGCGAATCGGGAGCGGCGATACCGTAAAGCACGAGGAAGCGGTCAGCCCATTCGCCGCCAA
GCTCTTCAGCAATATCACGGGTAGCCAACGCTATGTCCTGATAGCGGTCCGCCACACCCAGCCGGCCACA
GTCGATGAATCCAGAAAAGCGGCCATTTTCCACCATGATATTCGGCAAGCAGGCATCGCCATGGGTCACG
ACGAGATCCTCGCCGTCGGGCATGCTCGCCTTGAGCCTGGCGAACAGTTCGGCTGGCGCGAGCCCCTGAT
GCTCTTCGTCCAGATCATCCTGATCGACAAGACCGGCTTCCATCCGAGTACGTGCTCGCTCGATGCGATG
TTTCGCTTGGTGGTCGAATGGGCAGGTAGCCGGATCAAGCGTATGCAGCCGCCGCATTGCATCAGCCATG
ATGGATACTTTCTCGGCAGGAGCAAGGTGAGATGACAGGAGATCCTGCCCCGGCACTTCGCCCAATAGCA
GCCAGTCCCTTCCCGCTTCAGTGACAACGTCGAGCACAGCTGCGCAAGGAACGCCCGTCGTGGCCAGCCA
CGATAGCCGCGCTGCCTCGTCTTGCAGTTCATTCAGGGCACCGGACAGGTCGGTCTTGACAAAAAGAACC
GGGCGCCCCTGCGCTGACAGCCGGAACACGGCGGCATCAGAGCAGCCGATTGTCTGTTGTGCCCAGTCAT
AGCCGAATAGCCTCTCCACCCAAGCGGCCGGAGAACCTGCGTGCAATCCATCTTGTTCAATCATGCGAAA
CGATCCTCATCCTGTCTCTTGATCAGAGCTTGATCCCCTGCGCCATCAGATCCTTGGCGGCAAGAAAGCC
ATCCAGTTTACTTTGCAGGGCTTCCCAACCTTACCAGAGGGCGCCCCAGCTGGCAATTCCGGTTCGCTTG
CTGTCCATAAAACCGCCCAGTCTAGCTATCGCCATGTAAGCCCACTGCAAGCTACCTGCTTTCTCTTTGC
GCTTGCGTTTTCCCTTGTCCAGATAGCCCAGTAGCTGACATTCATCCGGGGTCAGCACCGTTTCTGCGGA
CTGGCTTTCTACGTGAAAAGGATCTAGGTGAAGATCCTTTTTGATAATCTCATGCCTGACATTTATATTC
CCCAGAACATCAGGTTAATGGCGTTTTTGATGTCATTTTCGCGGTGGCTGAGATCAGCCACTTCTTCCCC
GATAACGGAGACCGGCACACTGGCCATATCGGTGGTCATCATGCGCCAGCTTTCATCCCCGATATGCACC
ACCGGGTAAAGTTCACGGGAGACTTTATCTGACAGCAGACGTGCACTGGCCAGGGGGATCACCATCCGTC
GCCCCGGCGTGTCAATAATATC
Features (pLannotate 1.2.2; 21 found; start..end, strand, type, name):
     74..221     -  CDS            lacZα (fragment): LacZα fragment of β-galactosidase; lacZ fragment
    224..242     +  promoter       T7 promoter: promoter for bacteriophage T7 RNA polymerase
    395..505     +  CDS            pou3f3 (fragment): PO3F3_XENLA - Also known as nrl-20. Experimental evidence at transcript level: Swiss-Prot protein existence level 2. From Xenopus laevis (African clawed frog).
    801..965     +  CDS            POU5F1 (fragment): PO5F1_MACMU - Also known as OCT3, OCT4. Experimental evidence at protein level: Swiss-Prot protein existence level 1. Transcription factor that binds to the octamer motif (5'- ATTTGCAT-3'). Forms a trimeric complex with SOX2 or SOX15 on DNA and controls the expression of a number of genes involved in embryonic development such as YES1, FGF4, UTF1 and ZFP206 (By similarity). Critical for early embryogenesis and for embryonic stem cell pluripotency. From Macaca mulatta (Rhesus macaque).
   1081..1398    +  CDS            POU5F1 (fragment): PO5F1_HUMAN - Also known as OCT3, OCT4, OTF3. Experimental evidence at protein level: Swiss-Prot protein existence level 1. Transcription factor that binds to the octamer motif (5'- ATTTGCAT-3'). Forms a trimeric complex with SOX2 or SOX15 on DNA and controls the expression of a number of genes involved in embryonic development such as YES1, FGF4, UTF1 and ZFP206. Critical for early embryogenesis and for embryonic stem cell pluripotency. From Homo sapiens (Human).
   1399..1455    +  CDS            P2A: 2A peptide from porcine teschovirus-1 polyprotein Eukaryotic ribosomes fail to insert a peptide bond between the Gly and Pro residues, yielding separate polypeptides.
   1456..2172    +  CDS            mCerulean3: mCerulean3 is a basic (constitutively fluorescent) cyan fluorescent protein published in 2011, derived from Aequorea victoria. It is reported to be a somewhat slowly-maturing monomer with very low acid sensitivity.
   2179..2232    +  CDS            T2A: 2A peptide from Thosea asigna virus capsid protein Eukaryotic ribosomes fail to insert a peptide bond between the Gly and Pro residues, yielding separate polypeptides.
   2233..2832    +  CDS            PuroR: puromycin N-acetyltransferase; pac from Streptomyces alboniger; confers resistance to puromycin
   3686..3704    -  promoter       SP6 promoter: promoter for bacteriophage SP6 RNA polymerase
   3746..3762    -  protein_bind   lac operator: The lac repressor binds to the lac operator to inhibit transcription in E. coli. This inhibition can be relieved by adding lactose or isopropyl-β-D-thiogalactopyranoside (IPTG). lac repressor encoded by lacI
   3770..3800    -  promoter       lac promoter: promoter for the E. coli lac operon
   3815..3836    -  protein_bind   CAP binding site: CAP binding activates transcription in the presence of cAMP. E. coli catabolite activator protein
   3849..3941    -  CDS            lacI (fragment): lac repressor; lacI; The lac repressor binds to the lac operator to inhibit transcription in E. coli. This inhibition can be relieved by adding lactose or isopropyl-β-D-thiogalactopyranoside (IPTG).
   4124..4712    -  rep_origin     ori: high-copy-number ColE1/pMB1/pBR322/pUC origin of replication
   4850..5224    -  CDS            BleoR: antibiotic-binding protein; Sh ble from Streptoalloteichus hindustanus; confers resistance to bleomycin, phleomycin, and Zeocin™
   5244..5332    -  promoter       AmpR promoter (fragment): bla
   5359..5409    +  misc_feature   bom (fragment): basis of mobility region from pBR322
   5430..6224    -  CDS            NeoR/KanR: aminoglycoside phosphotransferase from Tn5; aph(3')-II (or nptII); confers resistance to neomycin, kanamycin, and G418 (Geneticin®)
   6256..6525    -  CDS            tnpA (fragment): TN5P_ECOLX - Also known as tnp. Experimental evidence at protein level: Swiss-Prot protein existence level 1. Mediates transposition of transposon Tn5 by a 'cut and paste' mechanism. First, the monomeric transposase binds the 19 bp inverted DNA repeats flanking the transposon. Then, dimerization of the DNA- bound transposase creates a synaptic DNA complex. After nicking of the first DNA strand, excision of the transposon proceeds through a series of intermediates. The transposase then mediates the insertion of the transposon at a new site by strand transfer. The activity of the wild- type tran
   6573..64      -  CDS            ccdB (fragment) (across the origin): CcdB, a bacterial toxin that poisons DNA gyrase; ccdB; Plasmids containing the ccdB gene cannot be propagated in standard E. coli strains.
