[The description below was written by a language model from this plasmid's Addgene catalogue record and pLannotate feature annotations shown in this document.]
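Description:
pKI-cjOCT4-Cyan-pac is a homologous-recombination donor (knock-in targeting) plasmid built in the pCR-BluntII cloning backbone and designed to modify the POU5F1 (OCT4) locus of the common marmoset. It replicates in E. coli from a high-copy ColE1/pUC-type origin and is selected with kanamycin through the Tn5 aminoglycoside phosphotransferase gene. The backbone also carries a bleomycin/Zeocin resistance gene, T7 and SP6 promoters flanking the cloning site, the lac promoter/operator region, and lacZα and ccdB fragments. These fragments are remnants of the backbone's lacZα–ccdB lethal selection cassette, which was disrupted when the insert was cloned.

The payload begins with a stretch of genomic sequence whose annotated segments match POU-domain and OCT4 coding fragments. This pattern is consistent with the terminal exons of marmoset POU5F1 separated by introns, serving as the 5′ homology arm. The last OCT4 coding segment runs directly into a P2A peptide, the 717 bp cyan fluorescent protein mCerulean3, a T2A peptide and the puromycin N-acetyltransferase gene (pac). No separate mammalian promoter is annotated, so the reporter and the drug marker would be translated from the endogenous OCT4 transcript after correct integration and released as separate proteins by ribosomal skipping at the 2A sites. Cyan fluorescence and puromycin resistance would therefore both depend on OCT4 expression. The roughly 850 bp unannotated region downstream of pac presumably forms the 3′ homology arm, although the record does not say so.

According to the associated publication, the plasmid was used to generate a marmoset embryonic stem cell line carrying an OCT4-2A-mCerulean3 knock-in reporter allele. The record does not state which nuclease or other targeting strategy was paired with it.
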