Addgene plasmid #160871: pKI-cjOCT4-Cyan-pac
Purpose: Marmoset Targeting
Depositing lab: Hideyuki Okano. Depositing organization: Keio University. Publication: Generation of a common marmoset embryonic stem cell line CMES40-OC harboring a POU5F1 (OCT4)-2A-mCerulean3 knock-in reporter allele. Yoshimatsu S, Murakami R, Sato T, Saeki T, Yamamoto M, Sasaki E, Noce T, Okano H. Stem Cell Res. 2021 Mar 24;53:102308. doi: 10.1016/j.scr.2021.102308. PubMed 33799281.
Backbone
  Vector backbone: pCR-BluntII
  Backbone manufacturer: Thermo Fisher Scientific
  Vector type: Marmoset Targeting
  Selectable markers: Puromycin
Growth in bacteria
  Bacterial resistance: Kanamycin, 50 μg/mL
  Growth temperature: 37°C
  Growth strain: NEB Stable
  Copy number: High Copy
Gene/Insert
  Gene/Insert name: mCerulean3
  Species: Synthetic
  Insert size (bp): 717
Terms and licenses: Academic/Nonprofit Terms; Industry Terms: Not Available to Industry
How to cite: pKI-cjOCT4-Cyan-pac was a gift from Hideyuki Okano (Addgene plasmid # 160871 ; http://n2t.net/addgene:160871 ; RRID:Addgene_160871)
